>Addgene plasmid #9013 | 1053 pBabe puroL Akt K179M T308A S473A | addgene partial sequence | sequence record 17625 | 9013 with pBABE 5'
CCTACGACGTGCCCGACTACGCCTCCCTCGGATCCATGAGCGACGTGGCTATTGTGAAGGAGGGTTGGCT
GCACAAACGAGGGGAGTACATCAAGACCTGGCGGCCACGCTACTTCCTCCTCAAGAATGATGGCACCTTC
ATTGGCTACAAGGAGCGGCCGCAGGATGTGGACCAACGTGAGGCTCCCCTCAACAACTTCTCTGTGGCGC
AGTGCCAGCTGATGAAGACGGAGCGGCCCCGGCCCAACACCTTCATCATCCGCTGCCTGCAGTGGACCAC
TGTCATCGAACGCACCTTCCATGTGGAGACTCCTGAGGAGCGGGAGGAGTGGACAACCGCCATCCAGACT
GTGGCTGACGGCCTCAAGAAGC
