[The description below was written by a language model from this plasmid's Addgene catalogue record.]
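Description:
1053 pBabe puroL Akt K179M T308A S473A is a retroviral mammalian expression plasmid built on the pBabe puro L backbone (about 5.2 kb without insert). It is maintained in E. coli as a high-copy plasmid under ampicillin selection, and it carries a puromycin marker so that transduced or transfected mammalian cells can be selected. No feature table accompanies the record, so the promoters and viral elements are not itemised. Vectors of the pBabe family generally use Moloney murine leukaemia virus long terminal repeats and a packaging signal. This lets the region between the LTRs be packaged into replication-defective virus in a packaging cell line and then stably integrated into target cells, with the 5′ LTR usually driving the inserted gene and a separate internal promoter driving the puromycin resistance gene.

The payload is a roughly 1.5 kb human AKT1 (PKB-alpha) coding sequence cloned between BamHI and EcoRI sites, both of which are retained. It is fused at its N terminus to an HA epitope tag supplied by the backbone, which allows detection or immunoprecipitation with anti-HA antibodies. The insert carries three substitutions. K179M alters the conserved ATP-binding lysine of the kinase domain, while T308A and S473A remove the activation-loop and hydrophobic-motif phosphorylation sites needed for full Akt activation. Together these changes give a catalytically dead, non-activatable protein of the type commonly used as a kinase-inactive control or dominant-negative form of Akt. The associated publication concerns growth factor requirements of an immortalized mammary epithelial cell line, consistent with use of the construct for stable expression to probe Akt signalling in cultured mammalian cells.
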