Addgene plasmid #9013: 1053 pBabe puroL Akt K179M T308A S473A
Depositing lab: William Sellers. Depositing organization: Dana-Farber Cancer Institute. Publication: Growth factor requirements and basal phenotype of an immortalized mammary epithelial cell line. DiRenzo J, Signoretti S, Nakamura N, Rivera-Gonzalez R, Sellers W, Loda M, Brown M. Cancer Res. 2002 Jan 1. 62(1):89-98. PubMed 11782364.
Backbone
  Vector backbone: pBabe puro L
  Backbone size w/o insert (bp): 5200
  Vector type: Mammalian Expression, Retroviral
  Selectable markers: Puromycin
Growth in bacteria
  Bacterial resistance: Ampicillin, 100 μg/mL
  Growth temperature: 37°C
  Growth strain: DH5alpha
  Copy number: High Copy
Gene/Insert
  Gene/Insert name: Akt1 K179M T308A S473A (alt names: Akt1; Akt)
  Species: H. sapiens (human)
  Insert size (bp): 1500
  Mutation: K179M T308A S473A
  Entrez Gene: AKT1 (a.k.a. AKT, PKB, PKB-ALPHA, PRKBA, RAC, RAC-ALPHA)
  Tag / fusion protein: HA (N terminal on backbone)
  Cloning method: Restriction Enzyme; 5′ cloning site BamHI (not destroyed); 3′ cloning site EcoRI (not destroyed)
  Sequencing primers: 5′ pBabe5
Terms and licenses: Academic/Nonprofit Terms; Industry Terms: Not Available to Industry
How to cite: 1053 pBabe puroL Akt K179M T308A S473A was a gift from William Sellers (Addgene plasmid # 9013 ; http://n2t.net/addgene:9013 ; RRID:Addgene_9013)
